>Addgene plasmid #231595 | pAV-H1promoter-2xTetO-High_ribosome_load-Tornado-2xALFA-10xSunTag-Xbp1(S255A) | addgene full sequence | sequence record 459554 | Addgene NGS Result
ATTGAGATGCATGCTTTGCATACTTCTGCCTGCTGGGGAGCCTGGGGACTTTCCACACCCTAACTGACAC
ACATTCCACAGCCGGATCCAAGGTCGGGCAGGAAGAACGCTGACGTCATCAACCCGCTCCAAGGAATCGC
GGGCCCAGTGTCACTAGGCGGGAACACCCAGCGCGCGTGCGCCCTGGCAGGAAGATGGCTGTGAGGGACA
GGGGAGTGGCGCCCTGCAATATTTGCATGTCGCTATGTGTTCTGGGAAATCACCATAAACGTGAAATCCC
TATCAGTGATAGAGACTTATAAGTTCCCTATCAGTGATAGAGATCCCGGTGCTCGCTTCGGCAGCACATA
TACTAGTCGACGACTCTAGCGTTTAAAGGTTCAGTCACAATTCACAGATAGCCACCATGGTACGCGTACT
GTCGACGTCGACGGGCCGCACTCGCCGGTCCCAAGCCCGGATAAAATGGGAGGGGGCGGGAAACCGCCTA
ACCATACCGAGTGCGGCCGCAGGATCTGGATCTGGAAGCAGGCTGGAGGAAGAGCTGAGGAGACGCCTGA
CTGAGCCAGGTGGCGGAGGTTCTAGTAGCAGACTGGAGGAGGAGCTGAGAAGAAGACTGACCGAGCCCGG
TGGTGGAGGCAGCACCGGTGCGGAAGAAGAACTTTTGAGCAAGAATTATCATCTTGAGAACGAAGTGGCT
CGTCTTAAGAAAGGTTCTGGCAGTGGAGAAGAACTGCTTTCAAAGAATTACCACCTGGAAAATGAGGTAG
CTAGACTGAAAAAGGGGAGCGGAAGTGGGGAGGAGTTGCTGAGCAAAAATTATCATTTGGAGAACGAAGT
AGCACGACTAAAGAAAGGGTCCGGATCGGGTGAGGAGTTACTCTCGAAAAATTATCATCTCGAAAACGAA
GTGGCTCGGCTAAAAAAGGGCAGTGGTTCTGGAGAAGAGCTATTATCTAAAAACTACCACCTCGAAAATG
AGGTGGCACGCTTAAAAAAGGGAAGTGGCAGTGGTGAAGAGCTACTATCCAAGAATTATCATCTTGAGAA
CGAGGTAGCGCGTTTGAAGAAGGGTTCCGGCTCAGGAGAGGAACTGCTCTCGAAGAACTATCATCTTGAA
AATGAGGTCGCTCGATTAAAAAAGGGATCGGGCAGTGGTGAGGAACTACTTTCAAAGAATTACCACCTCG
AAAACGAAGTAGCTCGATTAAAGAAAGGTTCAGGGTCGGGTGAAGAATTACTGAGTAAAAATTATCATCT
GGAAAATGAGGTAGCGAGACTAAAAAAGGGGAGTGGTTCTGGCGAGGAATTGCTATCGAAAAATTATCAT
CTTGAGAACGAAGTTGCTAGGCTCAAAAAGGGCTCAGGCTCAGGCGGTAAGGACCCCGTGCCCTACCAAC
CTCCATTCCTGTGTCAATGGGGCCGACATCAGCCAGCCTGGAAACCCTTGATGAATGGAGGCAGTGGTAC
CCCCAAGAAGAAGCGCAAGGTGAATGCCACCATGGCTAGCGCGGTCGGCGTGGACTGTAGAACACTGCCA
ATGCCGGTCCCAAGCCCGGATAAAAGTGGAGGGTACAGTCCACGCTCTAGAGCGGACTTCGGTCCGCTTT
TTACTAGGACCTGCAGGCATGCAAGCTTGACGTCGGTTACCGATATCCATATGGCGACCGCATCGATCTC
GAGCCGAGGACTAGTAACTTGTTTATTGCAGCTTATAATGGTTACAAATAAAGCAATAGCATCACAAATT
TCACAAATAAAGCATTTTTTTCACTGCATTCTAGTTGTGGTTTGTCCAAACTCATCAATGTATCTTATCA
TGTCTTACGTAGATAAGTAGCATGGCGGGTTAATCATTAACTACAAGGAACCCCTAGTGATGGAGTTGGC
CACTCCCTCTCTGCGCGCTCGCTCGCTCACTGAGGCCGGGCGACCAAAGGTCGCCCGACGCCCGGGCTTT
GCCCGGGCGGCCTCAGTGAGCGAGCGAGCGCGCAGAGAGGGACAGATCTGCAGATCTGCTGGCGTAATAG
CGAAGAGGCCCGCACCGATCGCCCTTCCCAACAGTTGCGCAGCCTGAATGGCGAATGGAAATTGTAAGCG
TTAATATTTTGTTAAAATTCGCGTTAAATTTTTGTTAAATCAGCTCATTTTTTAACCAATAGGCCGAAAT
CGGCAAAATCCCTTATAAATCAAAAGAATAGACCGAGATAGGGT
[37 nt withheld, positions 2215-2251]
AAAGAACGTGGACTCCAACGTCAAAGG
[49 nt withheld, positions 2279-2327]
T
[91 nt withheld, positions 2329-2419]
G
[124 nt withheld, positions 2421-2544]
CAGGTGGCACTTTTCGGGGAAATGTGCGCGGAACCCCTATTTGTTTATTTTTCTAAATACATTCAAATAT
GTATCCGCTCATGAGACAATAACCCTGATAAATGCTTCAATAATATTGAAAAAGGAAGAGTATGAGTATT
CAACATTTCCGTGTCGCCCTTATTCCCTTTTTTGCGGCATTTTGCCTTCCTGTTTTTGCTCACCCAGAAA
CGCTGGTGAAAGTAAAAGATGCTGAAGATCAGTTGGGTGCACGAGTGGGTTACATCGAACTGGATCTCAA
CAGCGGTAAGATCCTTGAGAGTTTTCGCCCCGAAGAACGTTTTCCAATGATGAGCACTTTTAAAGTTCTG
CTATGTGGCGCGGTATTATCCCGTATTGACGCCGGGCAAGAGCAACTCGGTCGCCGCATACACTATTCTC
AGAATGACTTGGTTGAGTACTCACCAGTCACAGAAAAGCATCTTACGGATGGCATGACAGTAAGAGAATT
ATGCAGTGCTGCCATAACCATGAGTGATAACACTGCGGCCAACTTACTTCTGACAACGATCGGAGGACCG
AAGGAGCTAACCGCTTTTTTGCACAACATGGGGGATCATGTAACTCGCCTTGATCGTTGGGAACCGGAGC
TGAATGAAGCCATACCAAACGACGAGCGTGACACCACGATGCCTGTAGCAATGGCAACAACGTTGCGCAA
ACTATTAACTGGCGAACTACTTACTCTAGCTTCCCGGCAACAATTAATAGACTGGATGGAGGCGGATAAA
GTTGCAGGACCACTTCTGCGCTCGGCCCTTCCGGCTGGCTGGTTTATTGCTGATAAATCTGGAGCCGGTG
AGCGTGGGTCTCGCGGTATCATTGCAGCACTGGGGCCAGATGGTAAGCCCTCCCGTATCGTAGTTATCTA
CACGACGGGGAGTCAGGCAACTATGGATGAACGAAATAGACAGATCGCTGAGATAGGTGCCTCACTGATT
AAGCATTGGTAACTGTCAGACCAAGTTTACTCATATATACTTTAGATTGATTTAAAACTTCATTTTTAAT
TTAAAAGGATCTAGGTGAAGATCCTTTTTGATAATCTCATGACCAAAATCCCTTAACGTGAGTTTTCGTT
CCACTGAGCGTCAGACCCCGTAGAAAAGATCAAAGGATCTTCTTGAGATCCTTTTTTTCTGCGCGTAATC
TGCTGCTTGCAAACAAAAAAACCACCGCTACCAGCGGTGGTTTGTTTGCCGGATCAAGAGCTACCAACTC
TTTTTCCGAAGGTAACTGGCTTCAGCAGAGCGCAGATACCAAATACTGTTCTTCTAGTGTAGCCGTAGTT
AGGCCACCACTTCAAGAACTCTGTAGCACCGCCTACATACCTCGCTCTGCTAATCCTGTTACCAGTGGCT
GCTGCCAGTGGCGATAAGTCGTGTCTTACCGGGTTGGACTCAAGACGATAGTTACCGGATAAGGCGCAGC
GGTCGGGCTGAACGGGGGGTTCGTGCACACAGCCCAGCTTGGAGCGAACGACCTACACCGAACTGAGATA
CCTACAGCGTGAGCTATGAGAAAGCGCCACGCTTCCCGAAGGGAGAAAGGCGGACAGGTATCCGGTAAGC
GGCAGGGTCGGAACAGGAGAGCGCACGAGGGAGCTTCCAGGGGGAAACGCCTGGTATCTTTATAGTCCTG
TCGGGTTTCGCCACCTCTGACTTGAGCGTCGATTTTTGTGATGCTCGTCAGGGGGGCGGAGCCTATGGAA
AAACGCCAGCAACGCGGCCTTTTTACGGTTCCTGGCCTTTTGCTGGCCTTTTGCTCACATGTTCTTTCCT
GCGTTATCCCCTGATTCTGTGGATAACCGTATTACCGCCTTTGAGTGAGCTGATACCGCTCGCCGCAGCC
GAACGACCGAGCGCAGCGAGTCAGTGAGCGAGCGCGCAGAGAGGGAGTGGCCAACTCCATCACTAGGGGT
TCCTGGAGGGGTGGAGTCGTGACGTGAATTACGTCATAGGGTTAGGGAGGTCCTGGATCGATCCAGACAT
GATAAGATACATTGATGAGTTTGGACAAACCACAACTAGAATGCAGTGAAAAAAATGCTTTATTTGTGAA
ATTTGTGATGCTATTGCTTTATTTGTAACCATTATAAGCTGCAATAAACAAGTTAACAACAACAATTGCA
TTCATTTTATGTTTCAGGTTCAGGGGGAGGTGTGGGAGGTTTTTTAAAGCAAGTAAAACCTCTACAAATG
TGGTATGGCTGATTATGATCTCTAGTCAAGGCACTATACATCAAATATTCCTTATTAACCCCTTTACAAA
TTAAAAAGCTAAAGGTACACAATTTTTGAGCATAGTTATTAATAGCAGACACTCTATGCCTGTGTGGAGT
AAGAAAAAACAGTATGTTATGATTATAACTGTTATGCCTACTTATAAAGGTTACAGAATATTTTTCCATA
ATTTTCTTGTATAGCAGTGCAGCTTTTTCCTTTGTGGTGTAAATAGCAAAGCAAGCAAGAGTTCTATTAC
TAAACACAGCATGACTCAAAAAACTTAGCAATTCTGAAGGAAAGTCCTTGGGGTCTTCTACCTTTCTCTT
CTTTTTTGGAGGAGTAGAATGTTGAGAGTCAGCAGTAGCCTCATCATCACTAGATGGCATTTCTTCTGAG
CAAAACAGGTTTTCCTCATTAAAGGCATTCCACCACTGCTCCCATTCATCAGTTCCATAGGTTGGAATCT
AAAATACACAAACAATTAGAATCAGTAGTTTAACACATTATACACTTAAAAATTTTATATTTACCTTAGA
GCTTTAAATCTCTGTAGGTAGTTTGTCCAATTATGTCACACCACAGAAGTAAGGTTCCTTCACAAAGATC
CGGACCAAAGCGGCCATCGTGCCTCCCCACTCCTGCAGTTCGGGGGCATGGATGCGCGGATAGCCGCTGC
TGGTTTCCTGGATGCCGACGGATTTGCACTGCCGGTAGAACTCCGCGAGGTCGTCCAGCCTCAGGCAGCA
GCTGAACCAACTCGCGAGGGGATCGAGCCCGGGGTGGGCGAAGAACTCCAGCATGAGATCCCCGCGCTGG
AGGATCATCCAGCCGGCGTCCCGGAAAACGATTCCGAAGCCCAACCTTTCATAGAAGGCGGCGGTGGAAT
CGAAATCTCGTGATGGCAGGTTGGGCGTCGCTTGGTCGGTCATTTCGAACCCCAGAGTCCCGCTCAGAAG
AACTCGTCAAGAAGGCGATAGAAGGCGATGCGCTGCGAATCGGGAGCGGCGATACCGTAAAGCACGAGGA
AGCGGTCAGCCCATTCGCCGCCAAGCTCTTCAGCAATATCACGGGTAGCCAACGCTATGTCCTGATAGCG
GTCCGCCACACCCAGCCGGCCACAGTCGATGAATCCAGAAAAGCGGCCATTTTCCACCATGATATTCGGC
AAGCAGGCATCGCCATGGGTCACGACGAGATCCTCGCCGTCGGGCATGCGCGCCTTGAGCCTGGCGAACA
GTTCGGCTGGCGCGAGCCCCTGATGCTCTTCGTCCAGATCATCCTGATCGACAAGACCGGCTTCCATCCG
AGTACGTGCTCGCTCGATGCGATGTTTCGCTTGGTGGTCGAATGGGCAGGTAGCCGGATCAAGCGTATGC
AGCCGCCGCATTGCATCAGCCATGATGGATACTTTCTCGGCAGGAGCAAGGTGAGATGACAGGAGATCCT
GCCCCGGCACTTCGCCCAATAGCAGCCAGTCCCTTCCCGCTTCAGTGACAACGTCGAGCACAGCTGCGCA
AGGAACGCCCGTCGTGGCCAGCCACGATAGCCGCGCTGCCTCGTCCTGCAGTTCATTCAGGGCACCGGAC
AGGTCGGTCTTGACAAAAAGAACCGGGCGCCCCTGCGCTGACAGCCGGAACACGGCGGCATCAGAGCAGC
CGATTGTCTGTTGTGCCCAGTCATAGCCGAATAGCCTCTCCACCCAAGCGGCCGGAGAACCTGCGTGCAA
TCCATCTTGTTCAATCATGCGAAACGATCCTCATCCTGTCTCTTGATCAGATCTTGATCCCCTGCGCCAT
CAGATCCTTGGCGGCAAGAAAGCCATCCAGTTTACTTTGCAGGGCTTCCCAACCTTACCAGAGGGCGCCC
CAGCTGGCAATTCCGGTTCGCTTGCTGTCCATAAAACCGCCCAGTCTAGCTATCGCCATGTAAGCCCACT
GCAAGCTACCTGCTTTCTCTTTGCGCTTGCGTTTTCCCTTGTCCAGATAGCCCAGTAGCTGACATTCATC
CGGGGTCAGCACCGTTTCTGCGGACTGGCTTTCTACGTGTTCCGCTTCCTTTAGCAGCCCTTGCGCCCTG
AGTGCTTGCGGCAGCGTGAAGCTTTTTGCAAAAGCCTAGGCCTCCAAAAAAGCCTCCTCACTACTTCTGG
AATAGCTCAGAGGCCGAGGCGGCCTCGGCCTCTGCATAAATAAAAAAAATTAGTCAGCCATGGGGCGGAG
AATGGGCGGAACTGGGCGGAGTTAGGGGCGGGATGGGCGGAGTTAGGGGCGGGACTATGGTTGCTGACTA
ATTGAGATGCATGCTTTGCATACTTCTGCCTGCTGGGGAGCCTGGGGACTTTCCACACCTGGTTGCTGAC
TA
Features (pLannotate 1.2.2; 24 found; start..end, strand, type, name):
    229..323     +  promoter       H1-2O2 promoter: doxycycline-inducible variant of the human H1 RNA promoter (Henriksen et al., 2007)
    437..503     +  ncRNA          twister-P3 (fragment): Accession: RF03154 - type-P3 twister ribozyme
    656..712     +  CDS            GCN4_v4: GCN4 peptide optimized to improve solubility while preserving binding to an scFv-GFP fusion protein (Tanenbaum et al., 2014)
   1030..1053    +  CDS            GCN4_v4 (fragment): GCN4 peptide optimized to improve solubility while preserving binding to an scFv-GFP fusion protein (Tanenbaum et al., 2014)
   1322..1344    +  CDS            GCN4_v4 (fragment): GCN4 peptide optimized to improve solubility while preserving binding to an scFv-GFP fusion protein (Tanenbaum et al., 2014)
   1379..1456    +  CDS            XBP1 (fragment): XBP1_HUMAN - Also known as TREB5 From Homo sapiens (Human).
   1618..1638    +  misc_feature   MCS (fragment): pUC18/19 multiple cloning site
   1696..1817    +  polyA_signal   SV40 poly(A) signal: SV40 polyadenylation signal
   1866..1995    +  repeat_region  AAV2 ITR (fragment): inverted terminal repeat of adeno-associated virus serotype 2 inverted
   2018..2085    +  CDS            lacZα (fragment): LacZα fragment of β-galactosidase; lacZ fragment
   2116..2544    -  rep_origin     f1 ori (sequence partly withheld): f1 bacteriophage origin of replication; arrow indicates direction of (+) strand synthesis
   2571..2675    +  promoter       AmpR promoter: bla
   2676..3536    +  CDS            AmpR: β-lactamase; bla; confers resistance to ampicillin, carbenicillin, and related antibiotics
   3707..4295    +  rep_origin     ori: high-copy-number ColE1/pMB1/pBR322/pUC origin of replication
   4460..4508    -  repeat_region  AAV2 ITR (fragment): inverted terminal repeat of adeno-associated virus serotype 2 inverted
   4564..4698    -  polyA_signal   SV40 poly(A) signal: SV40 polyadenylation signal
   4721..4804    -  CDS            large T antigen (fragment): large T antigen from SV40 (simian virus 40)
   5123..5143    -  CDS            SV40 NLS: nuclear localization signal of SV40 (simian virus 40) large T antigen
   5273..5338    -  intron         small t intron: SV40 (simian virus 40) small t antigen intron
   5340..5414    -  CDS            small t antigen (fragment): SV40 (simian virus 40) small t antigen
   5417..5737    -  CDS            ble (fragment): BLE_KLEPN - Experimental evidence at protein level: Swiss-Prot protein existence level 1. Binding protein with a strong affinity to the bleomycin family of antibiotics. Binds to CL990; an antimitotic-antibiotic compound. From Klebsiella pneumoniae.
   5761..6552    -  CDS            neo: KKA2_KLEPN - Also known as kan, nptII. Experimental evidence at protein level: Swiss-Prot protein existence level 1. Resistance to kanamycin, neomycin, paromomycin, ribostamycin, butirosin and gentamicin B. From Klebsiella pneumoniae.
   6584..6907    -  CDS            tnpA (fragment): TN5P_ECOLX - Also known as tnp. Experimental evidence at protein level: Swiss-Prot protein existence level 1. Mediates transposition of transposon Tn5 by a 'cut and paste' mechanism. First, the monomeric transposase binds the 19 bp inverted DNA repeats flanking the transposon. Then, dimerization of the DNA- bound transposase creates a synaptic DNA complex. After nicking of the first DNA strand, excision of the transposon proceeds through a series of intermediates. The transposase then mediates the insertion of the transposon at a new site by strand transfer. The activity of the wild- type tran
   6909..72      -  promoter       SV40 promoter (across the origin): SV40 enhancer and early promoter
