[The description below was written by a language model from this plasmid's Addgene catalogue record and pLannotate feature annotations shown in this document.]
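Description:
pAV-H1promoter-2xTetO-High_ribosome_load-Tornado-2xALFA-10xSunTag-Xbp1(S255A) is a 7,166-nt mammalian expression plasmid on the pAV backbone, made to produce a translatable circular RNA reporter in cells. It is propagated in E. coli through a high-copy ColE1/pUC-type origin with ampicillin resistance (AmpR with its bla promoter), and it also carries an f1 origin. Fragments of AAV2 inverted terminal repeats are annotated on either side of the bacterial backbone segment, so that around the circle they bracket the mammalian cassettes. Both are scored only as partial, and the record does not describe use as an AAV packaging vector. On the opposite strand, an SV40 enhancer/early promoter drives a Tn5-derived neo gene. This is followed by a ble fragment, SV40 small t intron sequences and an SV40 poly(A) signal, a layout that would normally permit G418 selection in mammalian cells.

The payload is transcribed from the H1-2O2 promoter, a variant of the human H1 RNA promoter carrying two Tet operators that is annotated as doxycycline-inducible. Such promoters generally depend on Tet repressor in the host cell. The insert is a synthetic Tornado cassette, a system in which flanking twister ribozymes cleave the transcript and leave ends that cellular ligase joins into a circle. Only one twister-P3 fragment is annotated here. The circularised sequence encodes a Kozak sequence, two ALFA tags, ten SunTag (GCN4_v4) peptide repeats, of which only some are detected by the annotation, and an XBP1-derived pause sequence carrying the S255A substitution. SunTag peptides are bound by a fluorescent scFv fusion, so nascent chains can be visualised. The "high ribosome load" design and the stated purpose point to long-term single-molecule imaging of ribosomes translating the circular RNA and encountering a defined pause site.
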