Addgene plasmid #231595: pAV-H1promoter-2xTetO-High_ribosome_load-Tornado-2xALFA-10xSunTag-Xbp1(S255A)
Purpose: Express high ribosome loading circular RNA translation reporter 2xALFATag-10xSunTag-Xbp1(S255A) pause site under H1 promoter
Depositing lab: Marvin Tanenbaum. Depositing organization: Hubrecht Institute. Publication: Long-term imaging of individual ribosomes reveals ribosome cooperativity in mRNA translation. Madern MF, Yang S, Witteveen O, Segeren HA, Bauer M, Tanenbaum ME. Cell. 2025 Jan 23:S0092-8674(25)00045-5. doi: 10.1016/j.cell.2025.01.016. PubMed 39892379.
Backbone
  Vector backbone: pAV
  Vector type: Mammalian Expression
Growth in bacteria
  Bacterial resistance: Ampicillin, 100 μg/mL
  Growth temperature: 37°C
  Growth strain: DH5alpha
  Copy number: Unknown
Gene/Insert
  Gene/Insert name: Kozak sequence-Tornado-2xALFATag-10xSunTag-Xbp1(S255A) pause sequence
  Species: Synthetic
  Cloning method: Gibson Cloning
Terms and licenses: Academic/Nonprofit Terms; Industry Terms: Not Available to Industry
How to cite: pAV-H1promoter-2xTetO-High_ribosome_load-Tornado-2xALFA-10xSunTag-Xbp1(S255A) was a gift from Marvin Tanenbaum (Addgene plasmid # 231595 ; http://n2t.net/addgene:231595 ; RRID:Addgene_231595)
